>Addgene plasmid #212419 | pTwist-SARS-CoV-2 Spike-deltaC18 G142D (GAT) | addgene full sequence | sequence record 431651 | Addgene NGS Result
ATGTTTGTGTTCCTCGTTCTCCTGCCCCTCGTTTCTTCCCAATGCGTGAACCTCACAACTAGAACGCAGC
TCCCACCCGCTTACACGAACTCTTTTACTCGTGGAGTATACTATCCCGATAAAGTCTTTAGGTCCAGTGT
CCTTCATTCTACTCAAGACCTTTTCCTGCCATTCTTCTCAAATGTCACCTGGTTCCATGCTATCCACGTT
TCTGGCACCAACGGAACTAAACGATTTGATAATCCCGTCTTGCCATTTAACGATGGCGTATACTTTGCCT
CAACGGAGAAGTCCAACATTATCCGGGGATGGATATTTGGCACCACCCTGGACTCCAAGACACAGTCTCT
CCTCATTGTGAACAACGCCACCAATGTCGTCATCAAAGTCTGTGAATTTCAATTTTGTAACGATCCCTTT
CTCGATGTTTATTATCATAAGAATAACAAGTCTTGGATGGAGTCAGAGTTCCGCGTTTACAGTTCCGCTA
ACAACTGTACTTTTGAGTACGTTTCCCAACCATTTCTCATGGATCTTGAAGGGAAGCAAGGCAACTTCAA
GAATCTCCGCGAATTTGTGTTTAAGAATATAGACGGCTACTTCAAAATTTATAGCAAGCATACCCCGATA
AATCTGGTTCGGGATCTCCCTCAAGGCTTCTCCGCGTTGGAACCCCTCGTGGACTTGCCGATTGGCATCA
ACATCACCCGGTTCCAAACCCTTCTTGCCCTTCATCGAAGCTACCTCACGCCTGGCGACAGTAGTAGTGG
TTGGACAGCGGGCGCAGCAGCCTACTATGTGGGATATTTGCAACCACGCACCTTTCTTCTCAAATATAAC
GAAAACGGAACAATTACCGATGCCGTAGACTGTGCCCTCGATCCCCTGTCCGAAACTAAATGCACACTCA
AGTCCTTCACAGTTGAGAAAGGCATATACCAAACCAGTAACTTCCGCGTCCAACCCACCGAATCCATTGT
TCGATTCCCTAACATCACCAATTTGTGTCCTTTCGGTGAAGTATTTAATGCCACTCGATTTGCATCAGTT
TATGCCTGGAATCGCAAGCGAATATCAAATTGTGTTGCAGATTATAGTGTCCTGTATAATAGCGCATCAT
TCAGCACTTTTAAGTGTTATGGGGTCAGCCCTACGAAATTGAATGACTTGTGTTTTACCAACGTTTACGC
AGATTCTTTCGTCATACGCGGCGACGAAGTCCGACAGATTGCACCGGGGCAAACCGGAAAGATAGCAGAC
TATAATTATAAGTTGCCGGATGACTTCACCGGCTGCGTTATAGCATGGAACTCCAATAATCTCGATTCAA
AAGTCGGCGGCAACTATAATTATCTTTACCGCCTGTTTCGCAAGTCAAATCTGAAGCCCTTTGAACGTGA
CATCTCCACCGAAATTTATCAAGCTGGCAGCACCCCATGTAATGGAGTGGAAGGGTTTAACTGTTATTTT
CCCCTTCAATCATACGGATTTCAACCAACAAATGGGGTGGGCTATCAACCATATCGGGTGGTAGTCTTGA
GCTTTGAGCTGCTCCACGCACCGGCTACAGTTTGCGGACCGAAGAAAAGCACTAACCTGGTGAAGAATAA
ATGTGTGAACTTCAACTTTAATGGGCTCACCGGAACAGGGGTGCTGACAGAATCAAACAAGAAATTTCTC
CCTTTTCAACAATTTGGTAGAGACATTGCCGATACCACAGATGCCGTCCGCGATCCGCAAACACTGGAAA
TCCTCGATATAACACCCTGTAGCTTCGGCGGGGTCAGCGTGATAACTCCCGGAACGAACACATCCAACCA
AGTGGCTGTCCTGTATCAAGATGTCAACTGTACCGAAGTCCCTGTGGCGATACACGCCGACCAACTGACA
CCCACCTGGAGAGTCTACTCAACAGGTTCCAATGTCTTTCAAACTAGAGCGGGTTGTCTCATTGGCGCTG
AGCATGTCAATAATTCATACGAATGTGATATTCCTATTGGGGCAGGAATCTGTGCGTCTTATCAAACTCA
AACGAACTCACCACGGCGCGCTCGCTCAGTAGCCAGCCAGTCCATAATCGCCTATACCATGAGTCTCGGG
GCTGAGAACTCCGTGGCTTATTCAAACAATTCCATCGCAATCCCAACTAACTTTACCATTAGCGTTACCA
CGGAAATCTTGCCCGTCAGCATGACTAAGACGAGCGTAGACTGTACGATGTATATCTGTGGGGATTCCAC
CGAGTGTAGCAACCTCTTGCTTCAATACGGGTCTTTCTGTACTCAACTCAACCGAGCATTGACCGGAATT
GCGGTCGAACAAGACAAGAATACCCAAGAGGTGTTCGCACAAGTAAAGCAAATATACAAAACGCCGCCAA
TCAAAGATTTTGGCGGGTTTAATTTTAGCCAAATACTGCCAGACCCATCTAAGCCTTCAAAACGCAGCTT
TATCGAGGATCTGCTGTTCAACAAAGTTACGTTGGCTGACGCGGGTTTCATTAAGCAGTATGGGGATTGT
TTGGGAGACATTGCGGCCCGCGACCTTATCTGTGCTCAAAAATTCAATGGGTTGACAGTTCTGCCCCCTC
TGCTCACTGATGAGATGATTGCACAGTATACATCAGCATTGTTGGCAGGAACCATTACATCCGGCTGGAC
TTTTGGCGCGGGTGCGGCCCTTCAAATACCTTTCGCTATGCAAATGGCTTACAGATTCAATGGGATTGGT
GTCACGCAAAATGTATTGTATGAAAATCAGAAGCTGATCGCTAATCAATTTAACAGCGCGATTGGCAAGA
TCCAAGATTCACTGTCAAGCACAGCGTCCGCCCTCGGCAAACTCCAAGATGTTGTGAATCAAAACGCCCA
GGCCCTGAATACCCTCGTGAAGCAACTGAGTTCTAACTTCGGCGCAATCTCCAGCGTCCTCAACGACATA
TTGTCCAGACTTGATAAGGTGGAAGCCGAGGTGCAAATTGATCGGCTCATCACAGGCAGGCTCCAGTCAC
TCCAAACTTATGTGACACAACAGTTGATCCGGGCTGCTGAGATACGAGCAAGCGCCAACCTGGCCGCCAC
TAAAATGTCAGAGTGCGTGCTCGGGCAGTCCAAACGGGTTGACTTTTGTGGCAAGGGCTATCACTTGATG
TCCTTCCCCCAATCCGCCCCACATGGAGTGGTCTTTCTCCACGTCACTTATGTCCCTGCTCAAGAGAAGA
ACTTTACGACAGCTCCAGCAATCTGTCACGATGGCAAAGCGCACTTTCCCAGGGAAGGCGTTTTCGTCAG
TAATGGCACGCATTGGTTTGTGACCCAAAGGAATTTCTATGAACCCCAAATCATAACCACTGACAATACA
TTTGTCTCAGGCAACTGTGATGTGGTCATTGGGATCGTGAACAACACGGTATATGATCCCCTGCAACCCG
AGTTGGATAGCTTCAAAGAGGAATTGGATAAATACTTTAAGAATCATACTTCACCCGATGTTGATCTCGG
GGACATATCAGGAATAAATGCAAGTGTCGTCAACATTCAGAAAGAGATTGATCGCCTTAATGAGGTCGCC
AAGAACTTGAATGAATCTTTGATCGACTTGCAAGAACTGGGCAAATACGAACAATATATTAAATGGCCCT
GGTACATTTGGTTGGGCTTTATCGCCGGACTTATAGCTATCGTTATGGTCACAATTATGTTGTGCTGTAT
GACTAGCTGTTGTTCCTGCTTGAAAGGATGTTGCAGTTGCGGATCTTGTTGTAAATAAAGGATCCTCTAG
AAGTTGTCTCCTCCTGCACTGACTGACTGATACAATCGATTTCTGGATCCGCAGGCCTAATCAACCTCTG
GATTACAAAATTTGTGAAAGATTGACTGGTATTCTTAACTATGTTGCTCCTTTTACGCTATGTGGATACG
CTGCTTTAATGCCTTTGTATCATGCTATTGCTTCCCGTATGGCTTTCATTTTCTCCTCCTTGTATAAATC
CTGGTTGCTGTCTCTTTATGAGGAGTTGTGGCCCGTTGTCAGGCAACGTGGCGTGGTGTGCACTGTGTTT
GCTGACGCAACCCCCACTGGTTGGGGCATTGCCACCACCTGTCAGCTCCTTTCCGGGACTTTCGCTTTCC
CCCTCCCTATTGCCACGGCGGAACTCATCGCCGCCTGCCTTGCCCGCTGCTGGACAGGGGCTCGGCTGTT
GGGCACTGACAATTCCGTGGTGTTGTCGGGGAAGCTGACGTCCTTTCCATGGCTGCTCGCCTGTGTTGCC
ACCTGGATTCTGCGCGGGACGTCCTTCTGCTACGTCCCTTCGGCCCTCAATCCAGCGGACCTTCCTTCCC
GCGGCCTGCTGCCGGCTCTGCGGCCTCTTCCGCGTCTTCGCCTTCGCCCTCAGACGAGTCGGATCTCCCT
TTGGGCCGCCTCCCCGCCTGTCTAGCTTGACTGACTGAGATACAGCGTACCTTCAGCTCACAGACATGAT
AAGATACATTGATGAGTTTGGACAAACCACAACTAGAATGCAGTGAAAAAAATGCTTTATTTGTGAAATT
TGTGATGCTATTGCTTTATTTGTAACCATTATAAGCTGCAATAAACAAGTTAACAACAACAATTGCATTC
ATTTTATGTTTCAGGTTCAGGGGGAGGTGTGGGAGGTTTTTTAAAGCAAGTAAAACCTCTACAAATGTGG
TATTGGCCCATCTCTATCGGTATCGTAGCATAACCCCTTGGGGCCTCTAAACGGGTCTTGAGGGGTTTTT
TGTGCCCCTCGGGCCGGATTGCTATCTACCGGCATTGGCGCAGAAAAAAATGCCTGATGCGACGCTGCGC
GTCTTATACTCCCACATATGCCAGATTCAGCAACGGATACGGCTTCCCCAACTTGCCCACTTCCATACGT
GTCCTCCTTACCAGAAATTTATCCTTAAGGTCGTCAGCTATCCTGCAGGCGATCTCTCGATTTCGATCAA
GACATTCCTTTAATGGTCTTTTCTGGACACCACTAGGGGTCAGAAGTAGTTCATCAAACTTTCTTCCCTC
CCTAATCTCATTGGTTACCTTGGGCTATCGAAACTTAATTAAGCGATCTGCATCTCAATTAGTCAGCAAC
CATAGTCCCGCCCCTAACTCCGCCCATCCCGCCCCTAACTCCGCCCAGTTCCGCCCATTCTCCGCCCCAT
CGCTGACTAATTTTTTTTATTTATGCAGAGGCCGAGGCCGCCTCGGCCTCTGAGCTATTCCAGAAGTAGT
GAGGAGGCTTTTTTGGAGGCCTAGGCTTTTGCAAAGGAGGTAGCCAACATGATTGAACAAGATGGATTGC
ACGCAGGTTCTCCCGCCGCTTGGGTGGAGAGGCTATTCGGCTATGACTGGGCACAACAGACAATCGGCTG
CTCTGATGCCGCCGTGTTCCGGCTGTCAGCGCAGGGGCGCCCGGTTCTTTTTGTCAAGACCGACCTGTCC
GGTGCCCTGAATGAACTCCAGGACGAGGCAGCGCGGCTATCGTGGCTGGCCACGACGGGCGTTCCTTGCG
CAGCTGTGCTCGACGTTGTCACTGAAGCGGGAAGGGACTGGCTGCTATTGGGCGAAGTGCCGGGGCAGGA
TCTCCTGTCATCTCACCTTGCTCCTGCCGAGAAAGTATCCATCATGGCTGATGCAATGCGGCGGCTGCAT
ACGCTTGATCCGGCTACCTGCCCATTCGACCACCAAGCGAAACATCGCATCGAGCGAGCACGTACTCGGA
TGGAAGCCGGTCTTGTCGATCAGGATGATCTGGACGAAGAGCATCAGGGGCTCGCGCCAGCCGAACTGTT
CGCCAGGCTCAAGGCGCGGATGCCCGACGGCGAGGATCTCGTCGTGACCCACGGCGATGCCTGCTTGCCG
AATATCATGGTGGAAAATGGCCGCTTTTCTGGATTCATCGACTGTGGCCGGCTGGGTGTGGCGGACCGCT
ATCAGGACATAGCGTTGGCTACCCGTGATATTGCTGAAGAGCTTGGCGGCGAATGGGCTGACCGCTTCCT
CGTGCTTTACGGTATCGCCGCTCCCGATTCGCAGCGCATCGCCTTCTATCGCCTTCTTGACGAGTTCTTC
TAGTATGTAAGCCCTGTGCCTTCTAGTTGCCAGCCATCTGTTGTTTGCCCCTCCCCCGTGCCTTCCTTGA
CCCTGGAAGGTGCCACTCCCACTGTCCTTTCCTAATAAAATGAGGAAATTGCATCGCATTGTCTGAGTAG
GTGTCATTCTATTCTGGGGGGTGGGGTGGGGCAGGACAGCAAGGGGGAGGATTGGGAAGACAATAGCAGG
CATGCTGGGGATGCGGTGGGCTCTATGGTTAATTAACCAGTCAAGTCAGCTACTTGGCGAGATCGACTTG
TCTGGGTTTCGACTACGCTCAGAATTGCGTCAGTCAAGTTCGATCTGGTCCTTGCTATTGCACCCGTTCT
CCGATTACGAGTTTCATTTAAATCATGTGAGCAAAAGGCCAGCAAAAGGCCAGGAACCGTAAAAAGGCCG
CGTTGCTGGCGTTTTTCCATAGGCTCCGCCCCCCTGACGAGCATCACAAAAATCGACGCTCAAGTCAGAG
GTGGCGAAACCCGACAGGACTATAAAGATACCAGGCGTTTCCCCCTGGAAGCTCCCTCGTGCGCTCTCCT
GTTCCGACCCTGCCGCTTACCGGATACCTGTCCGCCTTTCTCCCTTCGGGAAGCGTGGCGCTTTCTCATA
GCTCACGCTGTAGGTATCTCAGTTCGGTGTAGGTCGTTCGCTCCAAGCTGGGCTGTGTGCACGAACCCCC
CGTTCAGCCCGACCGCTGCGCCTTATCCGGTAACTATCGTCTTGAGTCCAACCCGGTAAGACACGACTTA
TCGCCACTGGCAGCAGCCACTGGTAACAGGATTAGCAGAGCGAGGTATGTAGGCGGTGCTACAGAGTTCT
TGAAGTGGTGGCCTAACTACGGCTACACTAGAAGAACAGTATTTGGTATCTGCGCTCTGCTGAAGCCAGT
TACCTTCGGAAAAAGAGTTGGTAGCTCTTGATCCGGCAAACAAACCACCGCTGGTAGCGGTGGTTTTTTT
GTTTGCAAGCAGCAGATTACGCGCAGAAAAAAAGGATCTCAAGAAGATCCTTTGATCTTTTCTACGGGGT
CTGACGCTCAGTGGAACGAAAACTCACGTTAAGGGATTTTGGTCATGAGATTATCAAAAAGGATCTTCAC
CTAGATCCTTTTAAATTAAAAATGAAGTTTTAAATCAATCTAAAGTATATATGAGTAAACTTGGTCTGAC
AGTTACCAATGCTTAATCAGTGAGGCACCTATCTCAGCGATCTGTCTATTTCGTTCATCCATAGTTGCAT
TTAAATTTCCGAACTCTCCAAGGCCCTCGTCGGAAAATCTTCAAACCTTTCGTCCGATCCATCTTGCAGG
CTACCTCTCGAACGAACTATCGCAAGTCTCTTGGCCGGCCTTGCGCCTTGGCTATTGCTTGGCAGCGCCT
ATCGCCAGGTATTACTCCAATCCCGAATATCCGAGATCGGGATCACCCGAGAGAAGTTCAACCTACATCC
TCAATCCCGATCTATCCGAGATCCGAGGAATATCGAAATCGGGGCGCGCCTGGTGTACCGAGAACGATCC
TCTCAGTGCGAGTCTCGACGATCCATATCGTTGCTTGGCAGTCAGCCAGTCGGAATCCAGCTTGGGACCC
AGGAAGTCCAATCGTCAGATATTGTACTCAAGCCTGGTCACGGCAGCGTACCGATCTGTTTAAACCTAGA
TATTGATAGTCTGATCGGTCAACGTATAATCGAGTCCTAGCTTTTGCAAACATCTATCAAGAGACAGGAT
CAGCAGGAGGCTTTCGCATGAGTATTCAACATTTCCGTGTCGCCCTTATTCCCTTTTTTGCGGCATTTTG
CCTTCCTGTTTTTGCTCACCCAGAAACGCTGGTGAAAGTAAAAGATGCTGAAGATCAGTTGGGTGCGCGA
GTGGGTTACATCGAACTGGATCTCAACAGCGGTAAGATCCTTGAGAGTTTTCGCCCCGAAGAACGCTTTC
CAATGATGAGCACTTTTAAAGTTCTGCTATGTGGCGCGGTATTATCCCGTATTGACGCCGGGCAAGAGCA
ACTCGGTCGCCGCATACACTATTCTCAGAATGACTTGGTTGAGTATTCACCAGTCACAGAAAAGCATCTT
ACGGATGGCATGACAGTAAGAGAATTATGCAGTGCTGCCATAACCATGAGTGATAACACTGCGGCCAACT
TACTTCTGACAACGATTGGAGGACCGAAGGAGCTAACCGCTTTTTTGCACAACATGGGGGATCATGTAAC
TCGCCTTGATCGTTGGGAACCGGAGCTGAATGAAGCCATACCAAACGACGAGCGTGACACCACGATGCCT
GTAGCAATGGCAACAACCTTGCGTAAACTATTAACTGGCGAACTACTTACTCTAGCTTCCCGGCAACAGT
TGATAGACTGGATGGAGGCGGATAAAGTTGCAGGACCACTTCTGCGCTCGGCCCTTCCGGCTGGCTGGTT
TATTGCTGATAAATCTGGAGCCGGTGAGCGTGGGTCTCGCGGTATCATTGCAGCACTGGGGCCAGATGGT
AAGCCCTCCCGTATCGTAGTTATCTACACGACGGGGAGTCAGGCAACTATGGATGAACGAAATAGACAGA
TCGCTGAGATAGGTGCCTCACTGATTAAGCATTGGTAACCGATTCTAGGTGCATTGGCGCAGAAAAAAAT
GCCTGATGCGACGCTGCGCGTCTTATACTCCCACATATGCCAGATTCAGCAACGGATACGGCTTCCCCAA
CTTGCCCACTTCCATACGTGTCCTCCTTACCAGAAATTTATCCTTAAGATCCCGAATCGTTTAAACTCGA
CTCTGGCTCTATCGAATCTCCGTCGTTTCGAGCTTACGCGAACAGCCGTGGCGCTCATTTGCTCGTCGGG
CATCGAATCTCGTCAGCTATCGTCAGCTTACCTTTTTGGCAGCGATCGCGGCTCCCGACATCTTGGACCA
TTAGCTCCACAGGTATCTTCTTCCCTCTAGTGGTCATAACAGCAGCTTCAGCTACCTCTCAATTCAAAAA
ACCCCTCAAGACCCGTTTAGAGGCCCCAAGGGGTTATGCTATCAATCGTTGCGTTACACACACAAAAAAC
CAACACACATCCATCTTCGATGGATAGCGATTTTATTATCTAACTGCTGATCGAGTGTAGCCAGATCTAG
TAATCAATTACGGGGTCATTAGTTCATAGCCCATATATGGAGTTCCGCGTTACATAACTTACGGTAAATG
GCCCGCCTGGCTGACCGCCCAACGACCCCCGCCCATTGACGTCAATAATGACGTATGTTCCCATAGTAAC
GCCAATAGGGACTTTCCATTGACGTCAATGGGTGGAGTATTTACGGTAAACTGCCCACTTGGCAGTACAT
CAAGTGTATCATATGCCAAGTACGCCCCCTATTGACGTCAATGACGGTAAATGGCCCGCCTGGCATTATG
CCCAGTACATGACCTTATGGGACTTTCCTACTTGGCAGTACATCTACGTATTAGTCATCGCTATTACCAT
GCTGATGCGGTTTTGGCAGTACATCAATGGGCGTGGATAGCGGTTTGACTCACGGGGATTTCCAAGTCTC
CACCCCATTGACGTCAATGGGAGTTTGTTTTGGCACCAAAATCAACGGGACTTTCCAAAATGTCGTAACA
ACTCCGCCCCATTGACGCAAATGGGCGGTAGGCGTGTACGGTGGGAGGTCTATATAAGCAGAGCTGGTTT
AGTGAACCGTCAGATCGCCTGGAGACGCCATCCACGCTGTTTTGACCTCCATAGAAGACACCGGGACCGA
TCCAGCCTCCCCTCGAAGCTTACATGTGGTACCGAGCTCGGATCCTGAGAACTTCAGGGTGAGTCTATGG
GACCCTTGATGTTTTCTTTCCCCTTCTTTTCTATGGTTAAGTTCATGTCATAGGAAGGGGAGAAGTAACA
GGGTACACATATTGACCAAATCAGGGTAATTTTGCATTTGTAATTTTAAAAAATGCTTTCTTCTTTTAAT
ATACTTTTTTGTTTATCTTATTTCTAATACTTTCCCTAATCTCTTTCTTTCAGGGCAATAATGATACAAT
GTATCATGCCTCTTTGCACCATTCTAAAGAATAACAGTGATAATTTCTGGGTTAAGGCAATAGCAATATT
TCTGCATATAAATATTTCTGCATATAAATTGTAACTGATGTAAGAGGTTTCATATTGCTAATAGCAGCTA
CAATCCAGCTACCATTCTGCTTTTATTTTATGGTTGGGATAAGGCTGGATTATTCTGAGTCCAAGCTAGG
CCCTTTTGCTAATCATGTTCATACCTCTTATCTTCCTCCCACAGCTCCTGGGCAACGTGCTGGTCTGTGT
GCTGGCCCATCACTTTGGCAAAGGCGGCCGCC
Features (pLannotate 1.2.2; 21 found; start..end, strand, type, name):
      1..3765    +  CDS            S: SPIKE_SARS2 - Experimental evidence at protein level: Swiss-Prot protein existence level 1. [Spike glycoprotein]: May down-regulate host tetherin (BST2) by lysosomal degradation, thereby counteracting its antiviral activity. From Severe acute respiratory syndrome coronavirus 2 (2019-nCoV) (SARS-CoV-2).
   3839..4427    +  misc_feature   WPRE: woodchuck hepatitis virus posttranscriptional regulatory element
   4480..4601    -  polyA_signal   SV40 poly(A) signal: SV40 polyadenylation signal
   4624..4693    -  CDS            large T antigen (fragment): large T antigen from SV40 (simian virus 40)
   4716..4762    +  terminator     T7 terminator: transcription terminator for bacteriophage T7 RNA polymerase
   4792..4928    +  terminator     rrnG terminator: transcription terminator from the E. coli ribosomal RNA rrnG operon (Albrechtsen et al., 1991)
   4973..5044    +  misc_feature   3' β-globin insulator: insulator downstream of the human β-globin locus (Farrell et al., 2002)
   5089..5285    +  promoter       SV40 promoter: SV40 early promoter
   5299..6090    +  CDS            neo: KKA2_KLEPN - Also known as kan, nptII. Experimental evidence at protein level: Swiss-Prot protein existence level 1. Resistance to kanamycin, neomycin, paromomycin, ribostamycin, butirosin and gentamicin B. From Klebsiella pneumoniae.
   6104..6328    +  polyA_signal   bGH poly(A) signal: bovine growth hormone polyadenylation signal
   6524..7112    -  rep_origin     ori: high-copy-number ColE1/pMB1/pBR322/pUC origin of replication
   7284..7348    -  CDS            bla(M) (fragment): β-lactamase lacking the signal sequence; bla(M); allows cytosolic expression of β-lactamase
   7858..8718    +  CDS            AmpR: β-lactamase; bla; confers resistance to ampicillin, carbenicillin, and related antibiotics
   8731..8867    +  terminator     rrnG terminator: transcription terminator from the E. coli ribosomal RNA rrnG operon (Albrechtsen et al., 1991)
   9019..9090    +  misc_feature   5' β-globin insulator: insulator upstream of the human β-globin locus (Farrell et al., 2002)
   9095..9141    -  terminator     T7 terminator: transcription terminator for bacteriophage T7 RNA polymerase
   9159..9207    -  polyA_signal   poly(A) signal: synthetic polyadenylation signal
   9288..9591    +  enhancer       CMV enhancer: human cytomegalovirus immediate early enhancer
   9664..9681    -  promoter       CMV promoter (fragment): human cytomegalovirus (CMV) immediate early promoter
   9744..9795    +  promoter       CMVd2 promoter: truncated human cytomegalovirus (CMV) immediate early promoter that yields moderately reduced expression relative to the full-length promoter
   9929..10404   +  intron         β-globin intron: internally truncated intron from human β-globin
