[The description below was written by a language model from this plasmid's Addgene catalogue record and pLannotate feature annotations shown in this document.]
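Description:
pTwist-SARS-CoV-2 Spike-deltaC18 G142D (GAT) is a 10,462 nt mammalian expression plasmid built on the Twist pTwist-CMV-BetaGlobin-WPRE-Neo backbone. It encodes the SARS-CoV-2 spike glycoprotein carrying the single substitution G142D. The "(GAT)" in the name presumably denotes the codon used for the aspartate. The "deltaC18" designation indicates removal of the last 18 residues of the cytoplasmic tail, a truncation commonly used to improve spike incorporation into pseudotyped particles. This fits the annotated 3,765 nt spike reading frame, which is slightly shorter than full length. In bacteria the plasmid replicates from a high-copy ColE1/pUC-type origin and is selected with ampicillin through the AmpR β-lactamase gene.

The catalogue entry lists the promoter as CAG. The feature table, however, shows a CMV enhancer, CMV promoter fragments including a truncated CMVd2 element, and a truncated human β-globin intron upstream of the insert, which agrees with the backbone name; the two records differ on this point. Downstream of the spike gene, a WPRE boosts transcript stability and expression, and it is followed by an SV40 polyadenylation signal. Short 5' and 3' β-globin insulator elements, together with T7 and rrnG terminators, flank the cassette and help isolate it from neighbouring transcription. A separate unit, made up of the SV40 early promoter, neo and the bGH poly(A) signal, allows G418 selection of mammalian cells.

The stated purpose is pseudovirus production: the plasmid supplies the envelope protein when co-transfected with packaging and reporter components. The associated work concerns spike evolution and escape from vaccine-induced antibody responses, which suggests use in neutralisation assays that test the contribution of this individual mutation.
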