Addgene plasmid #212419: pTwist-SARS-CoV-2 Spike-deltaC18 G142D (GAT)
Purpose: Encodes SARS-CoV-2 spike G142D for pseudovirus production
Depositing lab: Alejandro Balazs. Depositing organization: Massachusetts General Hospital. Publication: Ongoing evolution of SARS-CoV-2 drives escape from mRNA vaccine-induced humoral immunity. Roederer AL, Cao Y, Denis KS, Sheehan ML, Li CJ, Lam EC, Gregory DJ, Poznansky MC, Iafrate AJ, Canaday DH, Gravenstein S, Garcia-Beltran WF, Balazs AB. medRxiv [Preprint]. 2024 Mar 7:2024.03.05.24303815. doi: 10.1101/2024.03.05.24303815. PubMed 38496628.
Backbone
  Vector backbone: pTwist-CMV-BetaGlobin-WPRE-Neo
  Backbone manufacturer: Twist
  Vector type: Mammalian Expression
Growth in bacteria
  Bacterial resistance: Ampicillin, 100 μg/mL
  Growth temperature: 37°C
  Growth strain: DH5alpha
  Copy number: High Copy
Gene/Insert
  Gene/Insert name: SARS-CoV-2 Spike G142D
  Species: Severe acute respiratory syndrome coronavirus 2
  Mutation: G142D
  Entrez Gene: S (a.k.a. GU280_gp02, spike glycoprotein)
  Promoter: CAG
  Cloning method: Ligation Independent Cloning
Terms and licenses: Academic/Nonprofit Terms; Industry Terms: Not Available to Industry
Depositor comments: Please visit https://www.medrxiv.org/content/10.1101/2024.03.05.24303815v1 for medRxiv preprint.
How to cite: pTwist-SARS-CoV-2 Spike-deltaC18 G142D (GAT) was a gift from Alejandro Balazs (Addgene plasmid # 212419 ; http://n2t.net/addgene:212419 ; RRID:Addgene_212419)
